>Addgene plasmid #122732 | pAC10005_pLX-Hygro(1-200)-SspDnaB(N)-IRES-TagBFP2 | depositor full sequence | sequence record 234234 | pAC10005_pLX-Hygro(1-200)-SspDnaB(N)-IRES-TagBFP2 sequence 9279 bps
CCCGGGGTTATTAATAGTAATCAATTACGGGGTCATTAGTTCATAGCCCATATATGGAGTTCCGCGTTAC
ATAACTTACGGTAAATGGCCCGCCTGGCTGACCGCCCAACGACCCCCGCCCATTGACGTCAATAATGACG
TATGTTCCCATAGTAACGCCAATAGGGACTTTCCATTGACGTCAATGGGTGGAGTATTTACGGTAAACTG
CCCACTTGGCAGTACATCAAGTGTATCATATGCCAAGTACGCCCCCTATTGACGTCAATGACGGTAAATG
GCCCGCCTGGCATTATGCCCAGTACATGACCTTATGGGACTTTCCTACTTGGCAGTACATCTACGTATTA
GTCATCGCTATTACCATGGTGATGCGGTTTTGGCAGTACATCAATGGGCGTGGATAGCGGTTTGACTCAC
GGGGATTTCCAAGTCTCCACCCCATTGACGTCAATGGGAGTTTGTTTTGGCACCAAAATCAACGGGACTT
TCCAAAATGTCGTAACAACTCCGCCCCATTGACGCAAATGGGCGGTAGGCGTGTACGGTGGGAGGTCTAT
ATAAGCAGAGCTCTCTGGCTAACTGTCGGGATCAACAAGTTTGTACAAAAAAGCAGGCTCCGAATTCACC
GGTGCCACCATGAAAAAGCCTGAACTCACCGCGACGTCTGTCGAGAAGTTTCTGATCGAAAAGTTCGACA
GCGTCTCCGACCTGATGCAGCTCTCGGAGGGCGAAGAATCTCGTGCTTTCAGCTTCGATGTAGGAGGGCG
TGGATATGTCCTGCGGGTAAATAGCTGCGCCGATGGTTTCTACAAAGATCGTTATGTTTATCGGCACTTT
GCATCGGCCGCGCTCCCGATTCCGGAAGTGCTTGACATTGGGGAATTTAGCGAGAGCCTGACCTATTGCA
TCTCCCGCCGTGCACAGGGTGTCACGTTGCAAGACCTGCCTGAAACCGAACTGCCCGCTGTTCTGCAGCC
GGTCGCGGAGGCCATGGATGCGATCGCTGCGGCCGATCTTAGCCAGACGAGCGGGTTCGGCCCATTCGGA
CCGCAAGGAATCGGTCAATACACTACATGGCGTGATTTCATATGCGCGATTGCTGATCCCCATGTGTATC
ACTGGCAAACTGTGATGGACGACACCGTCAGTGCGTCCGTCGCGCAGGCTCTCGATGAGCTGATGCTTTG
GGCCGAGGACTGCCCCGAAGTCCGGCACCTCGTGCACGCGGATTTCGGCTGTATCAGTGGCGACTCCCTG
ATCTCACTCGCATGATTAATTAAGAATTCGACCCAGCTTTCTTGTACAAAGTGGTTGGTAAGCCTATCCC
TAACCCTCTCCTCGGTCTCGATTCTACGTAGTAATGAGCTAGCAGTCTCGAGGTTAACGAATTCCGCCCC
CCCCCTAACGTTACTGGCCGAAGCCGCTTGGAATAAGGCCGGTGTGCGCTTGTCTATATGTTATTTTCCA
CCATATTGCCGTCTTTTGGCAATGTGAGGGCCCGGAAACCTGGCCCTGTCTTCTTGACGAGCATTCCTAG
GGGTCTTTCCCCTCTCGCCAAAGGAATGCAAGGTCTGTTGAATGTCGTGAAGGAAGCAGTTCCTCTGGAA
GCTTCTTGAAGACAAACAACGTCTGTAGCGACCCTTTGCAGGCAGCGGAACCCCCCACCTGGCGACAGGT
GCCCCTGCGGCCAAAAGCCACGTGTATAAGATACACCTGCAAAGGCGGCACAACCCCAGTGCCACGTTGT
GAGTTGGATAGTTGTGGAAAGAGTCAAATGGCTCTCCTCAAGCGTATTCAACAAGGGGCTGAAGGATGCC
CAGAAGGTACCCCATTGTATGGGATCTGATCTGGGGCCTCGGTGCACATGCTTTACATGTGTTTAGTCGA
GGTTAAAAAAACGTCTAGGCCCCCCGAACCACGGGGACGTGGTTTTCCTTTGAAAAACACGATAATACCA
TGGCCATGAGCGAGCTGATTAAGGAGAACATGCACATGAAGCTGTACATGGAGGGCACCGTGGACAACCA
TCACTTCAAGTGCACATCCGAGGGCGAAGGCAAGCCCTACGAGGGCACCCAGACCATGAGAATCAAGGTG
GTCGAGGGCGGCCCTCTCCCCTTCGCCTTCGACATCCTGGCTACTAGCTTCCTCTACGGCAGCAAGACCT
TCATCAACCACACCCAGGGCATCCCCGACTTCTTCAAGCAGTCCTTCCCTGAGGGCTTCACATGGGAGAG
AGTCACCACATACGAAGACGGGGGCGTGCTGACCGCTACCCAGGACACCAGCCTCCAGGACGGCTGCCTC
ATCTACAACGTCAAGATCAGAGGGGTGAACTTCACATCCAACGGCCCTGTGATGCAGAAGAAAACACTCG
GCTGGGAGGCCTTCACCGAGACGCTGTACCCCGCTGACGGCGGCCTGGAAGGCAGAAACGACATGGCCCT
GAAGCTCGTGGGCGGGAGCCATCTGATCGCAAACATCAAGACCACATATAGATCCAAGAAACCCGCTAAG
AACCTCAAGATGCCTGGCGTCTACTATGTGGACTACAGACTGGAAAGAATCAAGGAGGCCAACAACGAGA
CCTACGTCGAGCAGCACGAGGTGGCAGTGGCCAGATACTGCGACCTCCCTAGCAAACTGGGGCACAAGCT
TAATTAACACCGGTGGCGCGTTAAGTCGACAATCAACCTCTGGATTACAAAATTTGTGAAAGATTGACTG
GTATTCTTAACTATGTTGCTCCTTTTACGCTATGTGGATACGCTGCTTTAATGCCTTTGTATCATGCTAT
TGCTTCCCGTATGGCTTTCATTTTCTCCTCCTTGTATAAATCCTGGTTGCTGTCTCTTTATGAGGAGTTG
TGGCCCGTTGTCAGGCAACGTGGCGTGGTGTGCACTGTGTTTGCTGACGCAACCCCCACTGGTTGGGGCA
TTGCCACCACCTGTCAGCTCCTTTCCGGGACTTTCGCTTTCCCCCTCCCTATTGCCACGGCGGAACTCAT
CGCCGCCTGCCTTGCCCGCTGCTGGACAGGGGCTCGGCTGTTGGGCACTGACAATTCCGTGGTGTTGTCG
GGGAAATCATCGTCCTTTCCTTGGCTGCTCGCCTGTGTTGCCACCTGGATTCTGCGCGGGACGTCCTTCT
GCTACGTCCCTTCGGCCCTCAATCCAGCGGACCTTCCTTCCCGCGGCCTGCTGCCGGCTCTGCGGCCTCT
TCCGCGTCTTCGCCTTCGCCCTCAGACGAGTCGGATCTCCCTTTGGGCCGCCTCCCCGCGTCGACTTTAA
GACCAATGACTTACAAGGCAGCTGTAGATCTTAGCCACTTTTTAAAAGAAAAGGGGGGACTGGAAGGGCT
AATTCACTCCCAACGAAGACAAGATCTGCTTTTTGCTTGTACTGGGTCTCTCTGGTTAGACCAGATCTGA
GCCTGGGAGCTCTCTGGCTAACTAGGGAACCCACTGCTTAAGCCTCAATAAAGCTTGCCTTGAGTGCTTC
AAGTAGTGTGTGCCCGTCTGTTGTGTGACTCTGGTAACTAGAGATCCCTCAGACCCTTTTAGTCAGTGTG
GAAAATCTCTAGCAGTACGTATAGTAGTTCATGTCATCTTATTATTCAGTATTTATAACTTGCAAAGAAA
TGAATATCAGAGAGTGAGAGGAACTTGTTTATTGCAGCTTATAATGGTTACAAATAAAGCAATAGCATCA
CAAATTTCACAAATAAAGCATTTTTTTCACTGCATTCTAGTTGTGGTTTGTCCAAACTCATCAATGTATC
TTATCATGTCTGGCTCTAGCTATCCCGCCCCTAACTCCGCCCATCCCGCCCCTAACTCCGCCCAGTTCCG
CCCATTCTCCGCCCCATGGCTGACTAATTTTTTTTATTTATGCAGAGGCCGAGGCCGCCTCGGCCTCTGA
GCTATTCCAGAAGTAGTGAGGAGGCTTTTTTGGAGGCCTAGGGACGTACCCAATTCGCCCTATAGTGAGT
CGTATTACGCGCGCTCACTGGCCGTCGTTTTACAACGTCGTGACTGGGAAAACCCTGGCGTTACCCAACT
TAATCGCCTTGCAGCACATCCCCCTTTCGCCAGCTGGCGTAATAGCGAAGAGGCCCGCACCGATCGCCCT
TCCCAACAGTTGCGCAGCCTGAATGGCGAATGGG
[124 nt withheld, positions 4165-4288]
C
[91 nt withheld, positions 4290-4380]
A
[49 nt withheld, positions 4382-4430]
CCTTTGACGTTGGAGTCCACGTTCTTT
[37 nt withheld, positions 4458-4494]
ACCCTATCTCGGTCTATTCTTTTGATTTATAAGGGATTTTGCCGATTTCGGCCTATTGGTTAAAAAATGA
GCTGATTTAACAAAAATTTAACGCGAATTTTAACAAAATATTAACGCTTACAATTTAGGTGGCACTTTTC
GGGGAAATGTGCGCGGAACCCCTATTTGTTTATTTTTCTAAATACATTCAAATATGTATCCGCTCATGAG
ACAATAACCCTGATAAATGCTTCAATAATATTGAAAAAGGAAGAGTATGAGTATTCAACATTTCCGTGTC
GCCCTTATTCCCTTTTTTGCGGCATTTTGCCTTCCTGTTTTTGCTCACCCAGAAACGCTGGTGAAAGTAA
AAGATGCTGAAGATCAGTTGGGTGCACGAGTGGGTTACATCGAACTGGATCTCAACAGCGGTAAGATCCT
TGAGAGTTTTCGCCCCGAAGAACGTTTTCCAATGATGAGCACTTTTAAAGTTCTGCTATGTGGCGCGGTA
TTATCCCGTATTGACGCCGGGCAAGAGCAACTCGGTCGCCGCATACACTATTCTCAGAATGACTTGGTTG
AGTACTCACCAGTCACAGAAAAGCATCTTACGGATGGCATGACAGTAAGAGAATTATGCAGTGCTGCCAT
AACCATGAGTGATAACACTGCGGCCAACTTACTTCTGACAACGATCGGAGGACCGAAGGAGCTAACCGCT
TTTTTGCACAACATGGGGGATCATGTAACTCGCCTTGATCGTTGGGAACCGGAGCTGAATGAAGCCATAC
CAAACGACGAGCGTGACACCACGATGCCTGTAGCAATGGCAACAACGTTGCGCAAACTATTAACTGGCGA
ACTACTTACTCTAGCTTCCCGGCAACAATTAATAGACTGGATGGAGGCGGATAAAGTTGCAGGACCACTT
CTGCGCTCGGCCCTTCCGGCTGGCTGGTTTATTGCTGATAAATCTGGAGCCGGTGAGCGTGGGTCTCGCG
GTATCATTGCAGCACTGGGGCCAGATGGTAAGCCCTCCCGTATCGTAGTTATCTACACGACGGGGAGTCA
GGCAACTATGGATGAACGAAATAGACAGATCGCTGAGATAGGTGCCTCACTGATTAAGCATTGGTAACTG
TCAGACCAAGTTTACTCATATATACTTTAGATTGATTTAAAACTTCATTTTTAATTTAAAAGGATCTAGG
TGAAGATCCTTTTTGATAATCTCATGACCAAAATCCCTTAACGTGAGTTTTCGTTCCACTGAGCGTCAGA
CCCCGTAGAAAAGATCAAAGGATCTTCTTGAGATCCTTTTTTTCTGCGCGTAATCTGCTGCTTGCAAACA
AAAAAACCACCGCTACCAGCGGTGGTTTGTTTGCCGGATCAAGAGCTACCAACTCTTTTTCCGAAGGTAA
CTGGCTTCAGCAGAGCGCAGATACCAAATACTGTTCTTCTAGTGTAGCCGTAGTTAGGCCACCACTTCAA
GAACTCTGTAGCACCGCCTACATACCTCGCTCTGCTAATCCTGTTACCAGTGGCTGCTGCCAGTGGCGAT
AAGTCGTGTCTTACCGGGTTGGACTCAAGACGATAGTTACCGGATAAGGCGCAGCGGTCGGGCTGAACGG
GGGGTTCGTGCACACAGCCCAGCTTGGAGCGAACGACCTACACCGAACTGAGATACCTACAGCGTGAGCT
ATGAGAAAGCGCCACGCTTCCCGAAGGGAGAAAGGCGGACAGGTATCCGGTAAGCGGCAGGGTCGGAACA
GGAGAGCGCACGAGGGAGCTTCCAGGGGGAAACGCCTGGTATCTTTATAGTCCTGTCGGGTTTCGCCACC
TCTGACTTGAGCGTCGATTTTTGTGATGCTCGTCAGGGGGGCGGAGCCTATGGAAAAACGCCAGCAACGC
GGCCTTTTTACGGTTCCTGGCCTTTTGCTGGCCTTTTGCTCACATGTTCTTTCCTGCGTTATCCCCTGAT
TCTGTGGATAACCGTATTACCGCCTTTGAGTGAGCTGATACCGCTCGCCGCAGCCGAACGACCGAGCGCA
GCGAGTCAGTGAGCGAGGAAGCGGAAGAGCGCCCAATACGCAAACCGCCTCTCCCCGCGCGTTGGCCGAT
TCATTAATGCAGCTGGCACGACAGGTTTCCCGACTGGAAAGCGGGCAGTGAGCGCAACGCAATTAATGTG
AGTTAGCTCACTCATTAGGCACCCCAGGCTTTACACTTTATGCTTCCGGCTCGTATGTTGTGTGGAATTG
TGAGCGGATAACAATTTCACACAGGAAACAGCTATGACCATGATTACGCCAAGCGCGCAATTAACCCTCA
CTAAAGGGAACAAAAGCTGGAGCTGCAAGCTTAATGTAGTCTTATGCAATACTCTTGTAGTCTTGCAACA
TGGTAACGATGAGTTAGCAACATGCCTTACAAGGAGAGAAAAAGCACCGTGCATGCCGATTGGTGGAAGT
AAGGTGGTACGATCGTGCCTTATTAGGAAGGCAACAGACGGGTCTGACATGGATTGGACGAACCACTGAA
TTGCCGCATTGCAGAGATATTGTATTTAAGTGCCTAGCTCGATACATAAACGGGTCTCTCTGGTTAGACC
AGATCTGAGCCTGGGAGCTCTCTGGCTAACTAGGGAACCCACTGCTTAAGCCTCAATAAAGCTTGCCTTG
AGTGCTTCAAGTAGTGTGTGCCCGTCTGTTGTGTGACTCTGGTAACTAGAGATCCCTCAGACCCTTTTAG
TCAGTGTGGAAAATCTCTAGCAGTGGCGCCCGAACAGGGACTTGAAAGCGAAAGGGAAACCAGAGGAGCT
CTCTCGACGCAGGACTCGGCTTGCTGAAGCGCGCACGGCAAGAGGCGAGGGGCGGCGACTGGTGAGTACG
CCAAAAATTTTGACTAGCGGAGGCTAGAAGGAGAGAGATGGGTGCGAGAGCGTCAGTATTAAGCGGGGGA
GAATTAGATCGCGATGGGAAAAAATTCGGTTAAGGCCAGGGGGAAAGAAAAAATATAAATTAAAACATAT
AGTATGGGCAAGCAGGGAGCTAGAACGATTCGCAGTTAATCCTGGCCTGTTAGAAACATCAGAAGGCTGT
AGACAAATACTGGGACAGCTACAACCATCCCTTCAGACAGGATCAGAAGAACTTAGATCATTATATAATA
CAGTAGCAACCCTCTATTGTGTGCATCAAAGGATAGAGATAAAAGACACCAAGGAAGCTTTAGACAAGAT
AGAGGAAGAGCAAAACAAAAGTAAGACCACCGCACAGCAAGCGGCCGCTGATCTTCAGACCTGGAGGAGG
AGATATGAGGGACAATTGGAGAAGTGAATTATATAAATATAAAGTAGTAAAAATTGAACCATTAGGAGTA
GCACCCACCAAGGCAAAGAGAAGAGTGGTGCAGAGAGAAAAAAGAGCAGTGGGAATAGGAGCTTTGTTCC
TTGGGTTCTTGGGAGCAGCAGGAAGCACTATGGGCGCAGCGTCAATGACGCTGACGGTACAGGCCAGACA
ATTATTGTCTGGTATAGTGCAGCAGCAGAACAATTTGCTGAGGGCTATTGAGGCGCAACAGCATCTGTTG
CAACTCACAGTCTGGGGCATCAAGCAGCTCCAGGCAAGAATCCTGGCTGTGGAAAGATACCTAAAGGATC
AACAGCTCCTGGGGATTTGGGGTTGCTCTGGAAAACTCATTTGCACCACTGCTGTGCCTTGGAATGCTAG
TTGGAGTAATAAATCTCTGGAACAGATTTGGAATCACACGACCTGGATGGAGTGGGACAGAGAAATTAAC
AATTACACAAGCTTAATACACTCCTTAATTGAAGAATCGCAAAACCAGCAAGAAAAGAATGAACAAGAAT
TATTGGAATTAGATAAATGGGCAAGTTTGTGGAATTGGTTTAACATAACAAATTGGCTGTGGTATATAAA
ATTATTCATAATGATAGTAGGAGGCTTGGTAGGTTTAAGAATAGTTTTTGCTGTACTTTCTATAGTGAAT
AGAGTTAGGCAGGGATATTCACCATTATCGTTTCAGACCCACCTCCCAACCCCGAGGGGACCCTTGCGCC
TTTTCCAAGGCAGCCCTGGGTTTGCGCAGGGACGCGGCTGCTCTGGGCGTGGTTCCGGGAAACGCAGCGG
CGCCGACCCTGGGTCTCGCACATTCTTCACGTCCGTTCGCAGCGTCACCCGGATCTTCGCCGCTACCCTT
GTGGGCCCCCCGGCGACGCTTCCTGCTCCGCCCCTAAGTCGGGAAGGTTCCTTGCGGTTCGCGGCGTGCC
GGACGTGACAAACGGAAGCCGCACGTCTCACTAGTACCCTCGCAGACGGACAGCGCCAGGGAGCAATGGC
AGCGCGCCGACCGCGATGGGCTGTGGCCAATAGCGGCTGCTCAGCAGGGCGCGCCGAGAGCAGCGGCCGG
GAAGGGGCGGTGCGGGAGGCGGGGTGTGGGGCGGTAGTGTGGGCCCTGTTCCTGCCCGCGCGGTGTTCCG
CATTCTGCAAGCCTCCGGAGCGCACGTCGGCAGTCGGCTCCCTCGTTGACCGAATCACCGACCTCTCTCC
CCAGGGGGTACCCAGCTGTCTAGAGAATTCTAGATCTTGAGACAAATGGCAGTATTCATCCACAATTTTA
AAAGAAAAGGGGGGATTGGGGGGTACAGTGCAGGGGAAAGAATAGTAGACATAATAGCAACAGACATACA
AACTAAAGAATTACAAAAACAAATTACAAAAATTCAAAATTTTCGGGTTTATTACAGGGACAGCAGAGAT
CCACTTTGGCGCCGGCTCGAGGGGG
Features (pLannotate 1.2.2; 32 found; start..end, strand, type, name):
     65..368     +  enhancer       CMV enhancer: human cytomegalovirus immediate early enhancer
    369..572     +  promoter       CMV promoter: human cytomegalovirus (CMV) immediate early promoter
    595..619     +  protein_bind   attB1: mutant version of attB; recombination site for the Gateway® BP reaction BP Clonase™
    640..1240    +  CDS            HygR (fragment): aminoglycoside phosphotransferase from E. coli; aph(4)-Ia; confers resistance to hygromycin
   1291..1315    -  protein_bind   attB2: mutant version of attB; recombination site for the Gateway® BP reaction BP Clonase™
   1317..1358    +  CDS            V5 tag: epitope tag from simian virus 5
   1397..1966    +  misc_feature   IRES2: internal ribosome entry site (IRES) of the encephalomyocarditis virus (EMCV)
   1966..2667    +  CDS            TagBFP: monomeric blue fluorescent protein mammalian codon-optimized
   2691..3279    +  misc_feature   WPRE: woodchuck hepatitis virus posttranscriptional regulatory element
   3330..3349    +  misc_feature   cPPT/CTS (fragment): central polypurine tract and central termination sequence of HIV-1
   3351..3584    +  LTR            3' LTR (ΔU3): self-inactivating 3' long terminal repeat (LTR) from HIV-1
   3662..3783    +  polyA_signal   SV40 poly(A) signal: SV40 polyadenylation signal
   3823..3958    +  rep_origin     SV40 ori: SV40 origin of replication
   3979..3997    -  promoter       T7 promoter: promoter for bacteriophage T7 RNA polymerase
   4005..4160    +  CDS            lacZα (fragment): LacZα fragment of β-galactosidase; lacZ fragment
   4165..4593    +  rep_origin     f1 ori (sequence partly withheld): f1 bacteriophage origin of replication; arrow indicates direction of (+) strand synthesis
   4646..4750    +  promoter       AmpR promoter: bla
   4751..5611    +  CDS            AmpR: β-lactamase; bla; confers resistance to ampicillin, carbenicillin, and related antibiotics
   5782..6370    +  rep_origin     ori: high-copy-number ColE1/pMB1/pBR322/pUC origin of replication
   6553..6645    +  CDS            lacI (fragment): lac repressor; lacI; The lac repressor binds to the lac operator to inhibit transcription in E. coli. This inhibition can be relieved by adding lactose or isopropyl-β-D-thiogalactopyranoside (IPTG).
   6658..6679    +  protein_bind   CAP binding site: CAP binding activates transcription in the presence of cAMP. E. coli catabolite activator protein
   6694..6724    +  promoter       lac promoter: promoter for the E. coli lac operon
   6732..6748    +  protein_bind   lac operator: The lac repressor binds to the lac operator to inhibit transcription in E. coli. This inhibition can be relieved by adding lactose or isopropyl-β-D-thiogalactopyranoside (IPTG). lac repressor encoded by lacI
   6793..6811    +  promoter       T3 promoter: promoter for bacteriophage T3 RNA polymerase
   6839..7065    +  promoter       RSV promoter: Rous sarcoma virus enhancer/promoter
   7066..7246    +  LTR            5' LTR (truncated): truncated 5' long terminal repeat (LTR) from HIV-1
   7293..7418    +  misc_feature   HIV-1 Ψ: packaging signal of human immunodeficiency virus type 1
   7402..7765    +  CDS            HIV-1 gag (fragment): gag protein from human immunodeficiency virus 1; gag
   7911..8144    +  misc_feature   RRE: The Rev response element (RRE) of HIV-1 allows for Rev-dependent mRNA export from the nucleus to the cytoplasm.
   8521..8547    +  CDS            Rev (fragment): human immunodeficiency virus 1 (HIV-1) Rev protein; rev; enhances nuclear export of unspliced and incompletely spliced viral mRNAs
   8548..9048    +  promoter       hPGK promoter: human phosphoglycerate kinase 1 promoter
   9110..9227    +  misc_feature   cPPT/CTS: central polypurine tract and central termination sequence of HIV-1
