[The description below was written by a language model from this plasmid's Addgene catalogue record and pLannotate feature annotations shown in this document.]
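Description:
pAC10005_pLX-Hygro(1-200)-SspDnaB(N)-IRES-TagBFP2 is a 9,279 bp lentiviral mammalian expression plasmid made by Gateway recombination into a pLX-DEST-IRES-TagBFP2 destination backbone. It is propagated in E. coli through a high-copy ColE1/pUC-type origin with ampicillin resistance (β-lactamase), and it also carries an f1 origin and an SV40 origin. The viral framework has a third-generation, self-inactivating layout. An RSV promoter drives a truncated HIV-1 5' LTR, followed by the Ψ packaging signal with a gag fragment, the Rev response element, a cPPT/CTS, and a ΔU3 3' LTR followed by an SV40 polyadenylation signal.

Between the LTRs, the CMV enhancer/promoter drives a bicistronic transcript. The first cistron sits between attB1 and attB2. It is a synthetic fusion of the N-terminal part of hygromycin phosphotransferase (residues 1–200) to the N-terminal half of the SspDnaB split intein. The feature table annotates only the HygR fragment and does not mark the intein portion separately. A V5 tag sequence lies just after attB2, but the record does not say whether it is translated in frame with the insert. An EMCV IRES then allows translation of a TagBFP-family blue fluorescent reporter (TagBFP2 by name), and a WPRE boosts transcript expression. An hPGK promoter is annotated upstream of the cPPT and CMV elements, though no dedicated coding sequence is assigned to it.

The construct belongs to a split selectable marker system. On its own this half-marker should not confer hygromycin resistance. A complementary vector would presumably supply the C-terminal intein and the remaining Hygro fragment, so that protein trans-splicing could rebuild the full enzyme. A single antibiotic could then select for cells transduced with both vectors, with blue fluorescence marking cells that received this one.
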