Addgene plasmid #122732: pAC10005_pLX-Hygro(1-200)-SspDnaB(N)-IRES-TagBFP2
Purpose: Plasmid 5:Lentiviral vector encoding Hygro(1-200)-SspDnaB(N)and TagBFP2
Depositing lab: Albert Cheng. Publication: Split Selectable Markers. Jillette N, Du M, Cheng AW. bioRxiv 452979 10.1101/452979.
Backbone
  Vector backbone: pAC10094_pLX-DEST-IRES-TagBFP2 (Addgene# 122814)
  Vector type: Mammalian Expression, Lentiviral
  Selectable markers: Hygro(1-200)-SspDnaB(N)
Growth in bacteria
  Bacterial resistance: Ampicillin, 100 μg/mL
  Growth temperature: 30°C
  Growth strain: NEB Stable
  Copy number: Unknown
Gene/Insert
  Gene/Insert name: Hygro(1-200)-SspDnaB(N)
  Species: Synthetic
  Cloning method: Gateway Cloning
  Sequencing primers: 5′ CMV-Forward; 3′ IRES-R
Terms and licenses: Academic/Nonprofit Terms; Industry Terms: Not Available to Industry
Depositor comments: Please visit https://www.biorxiv.org/content/10.1101/452979v2 for BioRxiv preprint.
How to cite: pAC10005_pLX-Hygro(1-200)-SspDnaB(N)-IRES-TagBFP2 was a gift from Albert Cheng (Addgene plasmid # 122732)
